Addgene plasmid #238945: pLEX.(NLS)iGlucoSnFR.L276V.K312A
Purpose: Green glucose sensor, moderate sensitivity, nuclear
Depositing lab: Paul Khavari. Depositing organization: Stanford University. Publication: Glucose modulates IRF6 transcription factor dimerization to enable epidermal differentiation. Lopez-Pajares V, Bhaduri A, Zhao Y, Gowrishankar G, Donohue LKH, Guo MG, Siprashvili Z, Miao W, Nguyen DT, Yang X, Li AM, Tung AS, Shanderson RL, Winge MCG, Meservey LM, Srinivasan S, Meyers RM, Guerrero A, Ji AL, Garcia OS, Tao S, Gambhir SS, Long JZ, Ye J, Khavari PA. Cell Stem Cell. 2025 Mar 20:S1934-5909(25)00088-8. doi: 10.1016/j.stem.2025.02.017. PubMed 40120584.
Backbone
  Vector backbone: pLEX
  Vector type: Mammalian Expression, Lentiviral
Growth in bacteria
  Bacterial resistance: Ampicillin, 100 μg/mL
  Growth temperature: 37°C
  Growth strain: NEB Stable
  Copy number: Unknown
Gene/Insert
  Gene/Insert name: iGlucoSnFR.L276V.K312A
  Species: M. musculus (mouse)
  Promoter: CMV
  Tag / fusion protein: NLS (N terminal on insert); Myc (C terminal on insert)
  Cloning method: Restriction Enzyme; 5′ cloning site BamHI (unknown if destroyed); 3′ cloning site XhoI (unknown if destroyed)
  Sequencing primers: 5′ AGG TCT ATA TAA GCA GAG CTC
Resource information
  A portion of this plasmid was derived from a plasmid made by: Loren Looger (Addgene plasmid #164514)
Terms and licenses: Academic/Nonprofit Terms; Industry Terms: Not Available to Industry
How to cite: pLEX.(NLS)iGlucoSnFR.L276V.K312A was a gift from Paul Khavari (Addgene plasmid # 238945 ; http://n2t.net/addgene:238945 ; RRID:Addgene_238945)
