[The description below was written by a language model from this plasmid's Addgene catalogue record and pLannotate feature annotations shown in this document.]
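Description:
pLEX.(NLS)iGlucoSnFR.L276V.K312A is a lentiviral mammalian expression plasmid, about 12.7 kb, built on the pLEX backbone to deliver a nuclear-targeted green fluorescent glucose sensor. In bacteria it replicates from a high-copy ColE1/pUC-type origin and is selected with ampicillin through the β-lactamase gene. An f1 origin is also present. The viral portion is HIV-1 derived: a truncated 5' LTR, the Ψ packaging signal with a gag fragment, the RRE for Rev-dependent export of the genomic RNA, the cPPT/CTS, and a self-inactivating ΔU3 3' LTR that silences LTR-driven transcription after integration.

Between the LTRs, the CMV enhancer and promoter drive the iGlucoSnFR.L276V.K312A insert, which the record says carries an N-terminal nuclear localisation signal and a C-terminal Myc epitope and was cloned between BamHI and XhoI sites. The annotation software labels only an EGFP-like segment within this region. The flanking parts of the sensor, along with the NLS and Myc tag, are not individually annotated. The record lists the insert species as mouse and notes that part of the plasmid derives from an earlier sensor plasmid. Downstream, an EMCV IRES links the sensor transcript to a puromycin resistance gene, so transduced cells can be selected from the same mRNA, and a WPRE enhances expression. An EM7-driven bleomycin/Zeocin resistance cassette also lies within the viral region, and an SV40 promoter–hygromycin resistance cassette sits outside the LTRs.

The stated purpose is a moderate-sensitivity green glucose sensor for the nucleus, allowing fluorescence-based monitoring of nuclear glucose in stably transduced mammalian cells.
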