Features (pLannotate 1.2.2; 32 found; start..end, strand, type, name):
      1..589     +  rep_origin     ori: high-copy-number ColE1/pMB1/pBR322/pUC origin of replication
    772..864     +  CDS            lacI (fragment): lac repressor; lacI; The lac repressor binds to the lac operator to inhibit transcription in E. coli. This inhibition can be relieved by adding lactose or isopropyl-β-D-thiogalactopyranoside (IPTG).
    877..898     +  protein_bind   CAP binding site: CAP binding activates transcription in the presence of cAMP. E. coli catabolite activator protein
    913..943     +  promoter       lac promoter: promoter for the E. coli lac operon
    947..969     +  protein_bind   lac operator (fragment): The lac repressor binds to the lac operator to inhibit transcription in E. coli. This inhibition can be relieved by adding lactose or isopropyl-β-D-thiogalactopyranoside (IPTG). lac repressor encoded by lacI
   1040..1161    -  polyA_signal   SV40 poly(A) signal: SV40 polyadenylation signal
   1156..1281    -  CDS            ble (fragment): BLE_KLEPN - Experimental evidence at protein level: Swiss-Prot protein existence level 1. Binding protein with a strong affinity to the bleomycin family of antibiotics. Binds to CL990; an antimitotic-antibiotic compound. From Klebsiella pneumoniae.
   1291..2316    -  CDS            HygR: aminoglycoside phosphotransferase from E. coli; aph(4)-Ia; confers resistance to hygromycin
   2365..2694    -  promoter       SV40 promoter: SV40 enhancer and early promoter
   2708..3136    -  rep_origin     f1 ori (sequence partly withheld): f1 bacteriophage origin of replication; arrow indicates direction of (+) strand synthesis
   3157..3178    -  promoter       SV40 promoter (fragment): SV40 enhancer and early promoter
   3182..3406    -  polyA_signal   bGH poly(A) signal: bovine growth hormone polyadenylation signal
   3513..3746    -  LTR            3' LTR (ΔU3): self-inactivating 3' long terminal repeat (LTR) from HIV-1
   3748..3936    -  CDS            nef (fragment): NEF_HV1Z2 - Experimental evidence at protein level: Swiss-Prot protein existence level 1. Extracellular Nef protein targets CD4(+) T-lymphocytes for apoptosis by interacting with CXCR4 surface receptors. From Human immunodeficiency virus type 1 group M subtype D (isolate Z2/CDC-Z34) (HIV-1).
   3953..4541    -  misc_feature   WPRE: woodchuck hepatitis virus posttranscriptional regulatory element
   4548..5144    -  CDS            PuroR: puromycin N-acetyltransferase; pac from Streptomyces alboniger; confers resistance to puromycin
   5153..5725    -  misc_feature   IRES: internal ribosome entry site (IRES) of the encephalomyocarditis virus (EMCV)
   6053..6775    -  CDS            cEGFP: cEGFP is a basic (constitutively fluorescent) green fluorescent protein published in 2008, derived from Aequorea victoria.
   7914..8117    -  promoter       CMV promoter: human cytomegalovirus (CMV) immediate early promoter
   8118..8421    -  enhancer       CMV enhancer: human cytomegalovirus immediate early enhancer
   8526..8573    +  promoter       EM7 promoter: synthetic bacterial promoter&nbsp
   8593..8967    +  CDS            BleoR: antibiotic-binding protein; Sh ble from Streptoalloteichus hindustanus; confers resistance to bleomycin, phleomycin, and Zeocin™
   9032..9149    -  misc_feature   cPPT/CTS: central polypurine tract and central termination sequence of HIV-1
   9199..9299    -  CDS            Rev (fragment): human immunodeficiency virus 1 (HIV-1) Rev protein; rev; enhances nuclear export of unspliced and incompletely spliced viral mRNAs
   9676..9909    -  misc_feature   RRE: The Rev response element (RRE) of HIV-1 allows for Rev-dependent mRNA export from the nucleus to the cytoplasm.
  10084..10422   -  CDS            HIV-1 gag (fragment): gag protein from human immunodeficiency virus 1; gag
  10406..10531   -  misc_feature   HIV-1 Ψ: packaging signal of human immunodeficiency virus type 1
  10578..10835   -  LTR            5' LTR (truncated): truncated 5' long terminal repeat (LTR) from HIV-1
  10883..11212   -  CDS            nef (fragment): NEF_HV1BR - Experimental evidence at protein level: Swiss-Prot protein existence level 1. Extracellular Nef protein targets CD4(+) T-lymphocytes for apoptosis by interacting with CXCR4 surface receptors (PubMed:14990729). From Human immunodeficiency virus type 1 group M subtype B (isolate BRU/LAI) (HIV-1).
  11379..11513   -  polyA_signal   SV40 poly(A) signal: SV40 polyadenylation signal
  11561..11665   +  promoter       AmpR promoter: bla
  11666..12526   +  CDS            AmpR: β-lactamase; bla; confers resistance to ampicillin, carbenicillin, and related antibiotics
>Addgene plasmid #238945 | pLEX.(NLS)iGlucoSnFR.L276V.K312A | addgene full sequence | sequence record 472696 | Addgene NGS Result
TTGAGATCCTTTTTTTCTGCGCGTAATCTGCTGCTTGCAAACAAAAAAACCACCGCTACCAGCGGTGGTT
TGTTTGCCGGATCAAGAGCTACCAACTCTTTTTCCGAAGGTAACTGGCTTCAGCAGAGCGCAGATACCAA
ATACTGTTCTTCTAGTGTAGCCGTAGTTAGGCCACCACTTCAAGAACTCTGTAGCACCGCCTACATACCT
CGCTCTGCTAATCCTGTTACCAGTGGCTGCTGCCAGTGGCGATAAGTCGTGTCTTACCGGGTTGGACTCA
AGACGATAGTTACCGGATAAGGCGCAGCGGTCGGGCTGAACGGGGGGTTCGTGCACACAGCCCAGCTTGG
AGCGAACGACCTACACCGAACTGAGATACCTACAGCGTGAGCTATGAGAAAGCGCCACGCTTCCCGAAGG
GAGAAAGGCGGACAGGTATCCGGTAAGCGGCAGGGTCGGAACAGGAGAGCGCACGAGGGAGCTTCCAGGG
GGAAACGCCTGGTATCTTTATAGTCCTGTCGGGTTTCGCCACCTCTGACTTGAGCGTCGATTTTTGTGAT
GCTCGTCAGGGGGGCGGAGCCTATGGAAAAACGCCAGCAACGCGGCCTTTTTACGGTTCCTGGCCTTTTG
CTGGCCTTTTGCTCACATGTTCTTTCCTGCGTTATCCCCTGATTCTGTGGATAACCGTATTACCGCCTTT
GAGTGAGCTGATACCGCTCGCCGCAGCCGAACGACCGAGCGCAGCGAGTCAGTGAGCGAGGAAGCGGAAG
AGCGCCCAATACGCAAACCGCCTCTCCCCGCGCGTTGGCCGATTCATTAATGCAGCTGGCACGACAGGTT
TCCCGACTGGAAAGCGGGCAGTGAGCGCAACGCAATTAATGTGAGTTAGCTCACTCATTAGGCACCCCAG
GCTTTACACTTTATGCTTCCGGCTCGTATGTTGTGTGGAATTGTGAGCGGATAACAATTTCACACAGGAA
ACAGCTATGACCATGATTACGCCAAGCTCTAGCTAGAGGTCGACGGTATACAGACATGATAAGATACATT
GATGAGTTTGGACAAACCACAACTAGAATGCAGTGAAAAAAATGCTTTATTTGTGAAATTTGTGATGCTA
TTGCTTTATTTGTAACCATTATAAGCTGCAATAAACAAGTTGGGGTGGGCGAAGAACTCCAGCATGAGAT
CCCCGCGCTGGAGGATCATCCAGCCGGCGTCCCGGAAAACGATTCCGAAGCCCAACCTTTCATAGAAGGC
GGCGGTGGAATCGAAATCTCGTAGCACGTGCTATTCCTTTGCCCTCGGACGAGTGCTGGGGCGTCGGTTT
CCACTATCGGCGAGTACTTCTACACAGCCATCGGTCCAGACGGCCGCGCTTCTGCGGGCGATTTGTGTAC
GCCCGACAGTCCCGGCTCCGGATCGGACGATTGCGTCGCATCGACCCTGCGCCCAAGCTGCATCATCGAA
ATTGCCGTCAACCAAGCTCTGATAGAGTTGGTCAAGACCAATGCGGAGCATATACGCCCGGAGCCGCGGC
GATCCTGCAAGCTCCGGATGCCTCCGCTCGAAGTAGCGCGTCTGCTGCTCCATACAAGCCAACCACGGCC
TCCAGAAGAAGATGTTGGCGACCTCGTATTGGGAATCCCCGAACATCGCCTCGCTCCAGTCAATGACCGC
TGTTATGCGGCCATTGTCCGTCAGGACATTGTTGGAGCCGAAATCCGCGTGCACGAGGTGCCGGACTTCG
GGGCAGTCCTCGGCCCAAAGCATCAGCTCATCGAGAGCCTGCGCGACGGACGCACTGACGGTGTCGTCCA
TCACAGTTTGCCAGTGATACACATGGGGATCAGCAATCGCGCATATGAAATCACGCCATGTAGTGTATTG
ACCGATTCCTTGCGGTCCGAATGGGCCGAACCCGCTCGTCTGGCTAAGATCGGCCGCAGCGATCGCATCC
ATGGCCTCCGCGACCGGCTGCAGAACAGCGGGCAGTTCGGTTTCAGGCAGGTCTTGCAACGTGACACCCT
GTGCACGGCGGGAGATGCAATAGGTCAGGCTCTCGCTGAATTCCCCAATGTCAAGCACTTCCGGAATCGG
GAGCGCGGCCGATGCAAAGTGCCGATAAACATAACGATCTTTGTAGAAACCATCGGCGCAGCTATTTACC
CGCAGGACATATCCACGCCCTCCTACATCGAAGCTGAAAGCACGAGATTCTTCGCCCTCCGAGAGCTGCA
TCAGGTCGGAGACGCTGTCGAACTTTTCGATCAGAAACTTCTCGACAGACGTCGCGGTGAGTTCAGGCTT
TTTCATCACGTGCTGATCAGATCCGAAAATGGATATACAAGCTCCCGGGAGCTTTTTGCAAAAGCCTAGG
CCTCCAAAAAAGCCTCCTCACTACTTCTGGAATAGCTCAGAGGCAGAGGCGGCCTCGGCCTCTGCATAAA
TAAAAAAAATTAGTCAGCCATGGGGCGGAGAATGGGCGGAACTGGGCGGAGTTAGGGGCGGGATGGGCGG
AGTTAGGGGCGGGACTATGGTTGCTGACTAATTGAGATGCATGCTTTGCATACTTCTGCCTGCTGGGGAG
CCTGGGGACTTTCCACACCTGGTTGCTGACTAATTGAGATGCATGCTTTGCATACTTCTGCCTGCTGGGG
AGCCTGGGGACTTTCCACACCCTAACTGACACACATTCCACAGAATTAATTCGCGTTAAATTTTTGTTAA
ATCAGCTCATTTTTTAACCAATAGGCCGAAATCGGCAAAATCCCTTATAAATCAAAAGAATAGACCGAGA
TAGGGT
[37 nt withheld, positions 2807-2843]
AAAGAACGTGGACTCCAACGTCAAAGG
[49 nt withheld, positions 2871-2919]
T
[91 nt withheld, positions 2921-3011]
G
[124 nt withheld, positions 3013-3136]
GGGGATACCCCCTAGAGCCCCAGCTGGTTCTTTCCGCCTCAGAAGCCATAGAGCCCACCGCATCCCCAGC
ATGCCTGCTATTGTCTTCCCAATCCTCCCCCTTGCTGTCCTGCCCCACCCCACCCCCCAGAATAGAATGA
CACCTACTCAGACAATGCGATGCAATTTCCTCATTTTATTAGGAAAGGACAGTGGGAGTGGCACCTTCCA
GGGTCAAGGAAGGCACGGGGGAGGGGCAAACAACAGATGGCTGGCAACTAGAAGGCACAGTCGAGGCTGA
TCAGCGGGTTTAAACAATGTCAAGGCCTCTCACTCTCTGATATTCATTTCTTTGCAAGTTATAAATACTG
AATAATAAGATGACATGAACTACTACTGCTAGAGATTTTCCACACTGACTAAAAGGGTCTGAGGGATCTC
TAGTTACCAGAGTCACACAACAGACGGGCACACACTACTTGAAGCACTCAAGGCAAGCTTTATTGAGGCT
TAAGCAGTGGGTTCCCTAGTTAGCCAGAGAGCTCCCAGGCTCAGATCTGGTCTAACCAGAGAGACCCAGT
ACAAGCAAAAAGCAGATCTTGTCTTCGTTGGGAGTGAATTAGCCCTTCCAGTCCCCTCTTTTCTTTTAAA
AAGTGGCTAAGATCTACAGCTGCCTTGTAAGTCATTGGTCTTAAAGGTACCTGAGGTGTGACTGGAAAAC
CCACCTCCTCCTCCTCTTGTGCTTCTAGCCAGGCACAATCAGCATTGGTAGCTGCTGTATTGCTACTTGT
GATTGCTCCATGTTTTTCTAGGTCTCGACTGCAGAATTAATTCCAGGCGGGGAGGCGGCCCAAAGGGAGA
TCCGACTCGTCTGAGGGCGAAGGCGAAGACGCGGAAGAGGCCGCAGAGCCGGCAGCAGGCCGCGGGAAGG
AAGGTCCGCTGGATTGAGGGCCGAAGGGACGTAGCAGAAGGACGTCCCGCGCAGAATCCAGGTGGCAACA
CAGGCGAGCAGCCATGGAAAGGACGTCAGCTTCCCCGACAACACCACGGAATTGTCAGTGCCCAACAGCC
GAGCCCCTGTCCAGCAGCGGGCAAGGCAGGCGGCGATGAGTTCCGCCGTGGCAATAGGGAGGGGGAAAGC
GAAAGTCCCGGAAAGGAGCTGACAGGTGGTGGCAATGCCCCAACCAGTGGGGGTTGCGTCAGCAAACACA
GTGCACACCACGCCACGTTGCCTGACAACGGGCCACAACTCCTCATAAAGAGACAGCAACCAGGATTTAT
ACAAGGAGGAGAAAATGAAAGCCATACGGGAAGCAATAGCATGATACAAAGGCATTAAAGCAGCGTATCC
ACATAGCGTAAAAGGAGCAACATAGTTAAGAATACCAGTCAATCTTTCACAAATTTTGTAATCCAGAGGT
TGATTGTTAACTCAGGCACCGGGCTTGCGGGTCATGCACCAGGTGCGCGGTCCTTCGGGCACCTCGACGT
CGGCGGTGACGGTGAAGCCGAGCCGCTCGTAGAAGGGGAGGTTGCGGGGCGCGGAGGTCTCCAGGAAGGC
GGGCACCCCAGCGCGCTCGGCCGCCTCCACTCCGGGGAGCACGACGGCGCTGCCCAGACCCTTGCCCTGG
TGGTCGGGCGAGACGCCGACGGTGGCCAGGAACCACGCGGGCTCCTTGGGCCGGTGCGGCGCCAGGAGGC
CTTCCATCTGTTGCTGCGCGGCCAGCCGGGAACCGCTCAACTCGGCCATGCGCGAGCCGATCTCGGCGAA
CACCGCCCCCGCTTCGACGCTCTCCGGCGTGGTCCAGACCGCCACCGCGGCGCCGTCGTCCGCGACCCAC
ACCTTGCCGATGTCGAGCCCGACGCGCGTGAGGAAGAGTTCTTGCAGCTCGGTGACCCGCTCGATGTGGC
GGTCCGGGTCGACGGTGTGGCGCGTGGCGGGGTAGTCGGCGAACGCGGCGGCGAGGGTGCGTACGGCCCG
GGGGACGTCGTCGCGGGTGGCGAGGCGCACCGTGGGCTTGTACTCGGTGGCCATGGTATTATCGTGTTTT
TCAAAGGAAAACCACGTCCCCGTGGTTCGGGGGGCCTAGACGTTTTTTTAACCTCGACTAAACACATGTA
AAGCATGTGCACCGAGGCCCCAGATCAGATCCCATACAATGGGGTACCTTCTGGGCATCCTTCAGCCCCT
TGTTGAATACGCTTGAGGAGAGCCATTTGACTCTTTCCACAACTATCCAACTCACAACGTGGCACTGGGG
TTGTGCCGCCTTTGCAGGTGTATCTTATACACGTGGCTTTTGGCCGCAGAGGCACCTGTCGCCAGGTGGG
GGGTTCCGCTGCCTGCAAAGGGTCGCTACAGACGTTGTTTGTCTTCAAGAAGCTTCCAGAGGAACTGCTT
CCTTCACGACATTCAACAGACCTTGCATTCCTTTGGCGAGAGGGGAAAGACCCCTAGGAATGCTCGTCAA
GAAGACAGGGCCAGGTTTCCGGGCCCTCACATTGCCAAAAGACGGCAATATGGTGGAAAATAACATATAG
ACAAACGCACACCGGCCTTATTCCAAGCGGCTTCGGCCAGTAACGTTAGGGGGGGGGGAGGGAGAGGGGC
GACCGGTGGCCAGACGCGTCGGGCCCTCTAGACTCGAGTCAGCTGCCCACCTCGTTCTCGCAGTAGAACA
GATCCTCTTCTGAGATGAGTTTTTGTTCGTCGACCTGCAGCTGGCCCAGGCGGCCCAGGCCCACCTGATC
GGCAATGGCCTGGGCGGCGTTGGCGGCGGCCTGCGGGTTGCGGGTTTGCAGAAAAATTTCCATCACGGTG
CCAAACTGGCTCATAAAGCTTTCCGGGGCCACGGCGCCATGCACCAGGCTGCCCACAATGCGGTTGCTGC
GCCAATCGCGCATGGCGCTCTGGCCATAGGCGTTGGGGTTGTTAAAGTTGTACTCCAGCTTATGCCCCAG
GATGTTGCCGTCCTCCTTGAAGTCGATGCCCTTCAGCTCGATGCGGTTCACCAGGGTGTCGCCCTCGAAC
TTCACCTCGGCGCGGGTCTTGTAGTTGCCGTCGTCCTTGAAGAAGATGGTGCGCTCCTGGATGTAGCCTT
CGGGCATGGCGGACTTGAAGAAGTCGTGCTGCTTCATGTGGTCGGGGTAGCGGCTGAAGCACTGCACGCC
GTAGGTCAGGGTGGTCACGAGGGTGGGCCAGGGCACGGGCAGCTTGCCGGTGGTGCAGATGAACTTCAGG
GTCAGCTTGCCGTAGGTGGCATCGCCCTCACCCTCGCCGGACACGCTGAACTTGTGGCCGTTTACGTCGC
CGTCCAGCTCGACCAGGATGGGCACCACCCCGGTGAACAGCTCCTCGCCCTTGCTCACCATGCTCCCTCC
GGTACCGCCCTTGTACAGCTCGTCCATGCCGAGAGTGATCCCGGCGGCGGTCACGAACTCCAGCAGGACC
ATGTGATCGCGCTTCTCGTTGGGGTCTTTCGAAAGTTTGGACTGGGTGCTCAGGTAGTGGTTGTCGGGCA
GCAGCACGGGGCCGTCGCCGATGGGGGTGTTCTGCTGGTAGTGGTAGGCGAGCTGCACGCCGCCGTCCTC
GATGTTGTGGCGGATCTTGAAGTTCGCCTTGATGCCGTTCCTCTGCTTGTCGGCCATGATATAGACGTTG
TGGCTGGCGGGATATTTGCTCGGATCGCTATCCAGGCGGGCGGCAATGCTGCCTGCCAGCGGGTTAAAGG
TATCCTGGCCTTCTTTGCTGCCCACCAGGCGCAGCCAGTTAATGGCGTTCTGGCGGTTTTTGGCGCCTTT
CGGCAGGCCAAAGCTATCGCTCACCATCATAAACACGCCCTGGGTGCCCGGGCTCGGGGCCCAGGCAAAA
TCGGTGCCCGGTTTCAGTTTCAGGGTGGTGGTCATATAGCCGGCGGCCCAATCGCCCATCACGTTAAAGG
CGGCTTTGCCCTGCACCACGCGATCCACGGCCTGCTGCCAGCTCAGGCCGGCGGCATCTTTGTTGGCGCA
ATCCAGCACGCGGCCAAACACTTCCCAGGCGCGCACGGCTTTCGGATCGGTAAATTTCAGTTTGCCGTTC
CACAGGTTGTTCCAATCATCCGGGCCCAGCACAGCCAGGGCCACGCTTTCCCACAGATGCTGCTGGGTCC
AGTTTTCGCCCAGGGCCAGCGGGGCTTCCAGGCCTTTCTGTTTCAGGGTCTGGCAGGTGGCCAGAAATTC
ATCCCAGGTGCGCGGCGGGTTCACGCCCCATTCTTTCAGTTTGGCCGGCAGATACCACATCACGTTGCTG
CGATGAATGTTCACCGGCACGCTCCAAATGCCGCCTTTATAGCTAATCAGATCAATCAGGCCTTTCGGAA
AGGCTTGCAGCCAGCCTTCCTGGCGAAACAGGGCGCTCAGGTCTTCCATGCGGTTGGCCACCACCCAGGT
GCCAATCAGTTCCATGCCGGCATGCACCTGAAAGGTATCCGGCGGATCGCCGCCCAGCATGCGGGTTTTC
AGCACGGCGCGGGCGTTCACGCCGGCGCCGCCGGTCACGGTGGCGTTAATCACCTCCACGCCCGGATATT
TCTGTTTATACAGGCGAATCAGGGCTTCCAGGGCCGGGCCTTCATCGCCGGCCCACCAGCTAAAAATTTC
CAGTTTAGATCTGTCACCTTTCTTCTTCTTAGCCTGTCCAGCCTTCTTTGTGGCGGCAGGTCGCTTCATG
GTGGATCCTCTAGTAGAGTCGGTGTCTTCTATGGAGGTCAAAACAGCGTGGATGGCGTCTCCAGGCGATC
TGACGGTTCACTAAACGAGCTCTGCTTATATAGACCTCCCACCGTACACGCCTACCGCCCATTTGCGTCA
ATGGGGCGGAGTTGTTACGACATTTTGGAAAGTCCCGTTGATTTTGGTGCCAAAACAAACTCCCATTGAC
GTCAATGGGGTGGAGACTTGGAAATCCCCGTGAGTCAAACCGCTATCCACGCCCATTGATGTACTGCCAA
AACCGCATCACCATGGTAATAGCGATGACTAATACGTAGATGTACTGCCAAGTAGGAAAGTCCCATAAGG
TCATGTACTGGGCATAATGCCAGGCGGGCCATTTACCGTCATTGACGTCAATAGGGGGCGTACTTGGCAT
ATGATACACTTGATGTACTGCCAAGTGGGCAGTTTACCGTAAATACTCCACCCATTGACGTCAATGGAAA
GTCCCTATTGGCGTTACTATGGGAACATACGTCATTATTGACGTCAATGGGCGGGGGTCGTTGGGCGGTC
AGCCAGGCGGGCCATTTACCGTAAGTTATGTAACGCGGAACTCCATATATGGGCTATGAACTAATGACCC
CGTAATTGATTACTATTAATAACTAATGCATGGCGGTAATACGTCTAGAACCTCGGACCTGCAGCACGTG
TTGACAATTAATCATCGGCATAGTATATCGGCATAGTATAATACGACTCACTATAGGAGGGCCACCATGG
CCAAGTTGACCAGTGCCGTTCCGGTGCTCACCGCGCGCGACGTCGCCGGAGCGGTCGAGTTCTGGACCGA
CCGGCTCGGGTTCTCCCGGGACTTCGTGGAGGACGACTTCGCCGGTGTGGTCCGGGACGACGTGACCCTG
TTCATCAGCGCGGTCCAGGACCAGGTGGTGCCGGACAACACCCTGGCCTGGGTGTGGGTGCGCGGCCTGG
ACGAGCTGTACGCCGAGTGGTCGGAGGTCGTGTCCACGAACTTCCGGGACGCCTCCGGGCCGGCCATGAC
CGAGATCGGCGAGCAGCCGTGGGGGCGGGAGTTCGCCCTGCGCGACCCGGCCGGCAACTGCGTGCACTTC
GTGGCCGAGGAGCAGGACTGATTCCGGACTAGAGCGGGCCCGGTACTAACCAAACTGGATCTCTGCTGTC
CCTGTAATAAACCCGAAAATTTTGAATTTTTGTAATTTGTTTTTGTAATTCTTTAGTTTGTATGTCTGTT
GCTATTATGTCTACTATTCTTTCCCCTGCACTGTACCCCCCAATCCCCCCTTTTCTTTTAAAATTGTGGA
TGAATACTGCCATTTGTCTGCAGAATTGGCGCACGCAGTGCCGATCCGTTCACTAATCGAATGGATCTGT
CTCTGTCTCTCTCTCCACCTTCTTCTTCTATTCCTTCGGGCCTGTCGGGTCCCCTCGGGGTTGGGAGGTG
GGTCTGAAACGATAATGGTGAATATCCCTGCCTAACTCTATTCACTATAGAAAGTACAGCAAAAACTATT
CTTAAACCTACCAAGCCTCCTACTATCATTATGAATAATTTTATATACCACAGCCAATTTGTTATGTTAA
ACCAATTCCACAAACTTGCCCATTTATCTAATTCCAATAATTCTTGTTCATTCTTTTCTTGCTGGTTTTG
CGATTCTTCAATTAAGGAGTGTATTAAGCTTGTGTAATTGTTAATTTCTCTGTCCCACTCCATCCAGGTC
GTGTGATTCCAAATCTGTTCCAGAGATTTATTACTCCAACTAGCATTCCAAGGCACAGCAGTGGTGCAAA
TGAGTTTTCCAGAGCAACCCCAAATCCCCAGGAGCTGTTGATCCTTTAGGTATCTTTCCACAGCCAGGAT
TCTTGCCTGGAGCTGCTTGATGCCCCAGACTGTGAGTTGCAACAGATGCTGTTGCGCCTCAATAGCCCTC
AGCAAATTGTTCTGCTGCTGCACTATACCAGACAATAATTGTCTGGCCTGTACCGTCAGCGTCATTGACG
CTGCGCCCATAGTGCTTCCTGCTGCTCCCAAGAACCCAAGGAACAAAGCTCCTATTCCCACTGCTCTTTT
TTCTCTCTGCACCACTCTTCTCTTTGCCTTGGTGGGTGCTACTCCTAATGGTTCAATTTTTACTACTTTA
TATTTATATAATTCACTTCTCCAATTGTCCCTCATATCTCCTCCTCCAGGTCTGAAGATCAGCGGCCGGC
CGCTTGCTGTGCGGTGGTCTTACTTTTGTTTTGCTCTTCCTCTATCTTGTCTAAAGCTTCCTTGGTGTCT
TTTATCTCTATCCTTTGATGCACACAATAGAGGGTTGCTACTGTATTATATAATGATCTAAGTTCTTCTG
ATCCTGTCTGAAGGGATGGTTGTAGCTGTCCCAGTATTTGTCTACAGCCTTCTGATGTTTCTAACAGGCC
AGGATTAACTGCGAATCGTTCTAGCTCCCTGCTTGCCCATACTATATGTTTTAATTTATATTTTTTCTTT
CCCCCTGGCCTTAACCGAATTTTTTCCCATCGCGATCTAATTCTCCCCCGCTTAATACTGACGCTCTCGC
ACCCATCTCTCTCCTTCTAGCCTCCGCTAGTCAAAATTTTTGGCGTACTCACCAGTCGCCGCCCCTCGCC
TCTTGCCGTGCGCGCTTCAGCAAGCCGAGTCCTGCGTCGAGAGAGCTCCTCTGGTTTCCCTTTCGCTTTC
AAGTCCCTGTTCGGGCGCCACTGCTAGAGATTTTCCACACTGACTAAAAGGGTCTGAGGGATCTCTAGTT
ACCAGAGTCACACAACAGACGGGCACACACTACTTGAAGCACTCAAGGCAAGCTTTATTGAGGCTTAAGC
AGTGGGTTCCCTAGTTAGCCAGAGAGCTCCCAGGCTCAGATCTGGTCTAACCAGAGAGACCCAGTACAGG
CAAAAAGCAGCTGCTTATATGCAGGATCTGAGGGCTCGCCACTCCCCAGTCCCGCCCAGGCCACGCCTCC
CTGGAAAGTCCCCAGCGGAAAGTCCCTTGTAGCAAGCTCGATATCAGCAGTTCTTGAAGTACTCCGGATG
CAGCTCTCGGGCCACGTGATGAAATGCTAGGCGGCTGTCAAACCTCCACTCTAACACTTCTCTCTCCGGG
TCATCCATCCCATGCAGGCTCACAGGGTGTAACAAGCTGGTGTTCTCTCCTTTATTGGCCTCTTCTACCT
TATCTGGCTCAACTGGTACTAGCTTGTAGCACCATCCAAAGGTCAGTGGATATCTGACCCCTGGCCCTGG
TGTGTAGTTCTGCTAATCAGGGAAGTAGCCTTGTGTGTGGTAGATCCACAGATCAAGGATATCTTGTCTT
CTTTGGGAGTGAATTAGCCCTTCCAACTACTAAGTTTGTAGTACATATTTAACAAATACAATTTCTTTAA
AATGAAAATAATTCAGAGGAATCACAGGTTTAGAGTAAATGAAACCACAGGTAATTGGCAGTGGTAATAG
GGTATGGGGTGGGAAGTTTGGGATGATTTTGGTTAGCTTGAGTTATCCAGTTGATCCAGACATGATAAGA
TACATTGATGAGTTTGGACAAACCACAACTAGAATGCAGTGAAAAAAATGCTTTATTTGTGAAATTTGTG
ATGCTATTGCTTTATTTGTAACCATTATAAGCTGCAATAAACAAGTTGATCTCCCGATCCGTCGACGTCA
GGTGGCACTTTTCGGGGAAATGTGCGCGGAACCCCTATTTGTTTATTTTTCTAAATACATTCAAATATGT
ATCCGCTCATGAGACAATAACCCTGATAAATGCTTCAATAATATTGAAAAAGGAAGAGTATGAGTATTCA
ACATTTCCGTGTCGCCCTTATTCCCTTTTTTGCGGCATTTTGCCTTCCTGTTTTTGCTCACCCAGAAACG
CTGGTGAAAGTAAAAGATGCTGAAGATCAGTTGGGTGCACGAGTGGGTTACATCGAACTGGATCTCAACA
GCGGTAAGATCCTTGAGAGTTTTCGCCCCGAAGAACGTTTTCCAATGATGAGCACTTTTAAAGTTCTGCT
ATGTGGCGCGGTATTATCCCGTATTGACGCCGGGCAAGAGCAACTCGGTCGCCGCATACACTATTCTCAG
AATGACTTGGTTGAGTACTCACCAGTCACAGAAAAGCATCTTACGGATGGCATGACAGTAAGAGAATTAT
GCAGTGCTGCCATAACCATGAGTGATAACACTGCGGCCAACTTACTTCTGACAACGATCGGAGGACCGAA
GGAGCTAACCGCTTTTTTGCACAACATGGGGGATCATGTAACTCGCCTTGATCGTTGGGAACCGGAGCTG
AATGAAGCCATACCAAACGACGAGCGTGACACCACGATGCCTGTAGCAATGGCAACAACGTTGCGCAAAC
TATTAACTGGCGAACTACTTACTCTAGCTTCCCGGCAACAATTAATAGACTGGATGGAGGCGGATAAAGT
TGCAGGACCACTTCTGCGCTCGGCCCTTCCGGCTGGCTGGTTTATTGCTGATAAATCTGGAGCCGGTGAG
CGTGGGTCTCGCGGTATCATTGCAGCACTGGGGCCAGATGGTAAGCCCTCCCGTATCGTAGTTATCTACA
CGACGGGGAGTCAGGCAACTATGGATGAACGAAATAGACAGATCGCTGAGATAGGTGCCTCACTGATTAA
GCATTGGTAACTGTCAGACCAAGTTTACTCATATATACTTTAGATTGATTTAAAACTTCATTTTTAATTT
AAAAGGATCTAGGTGAAGATCCTTTTTGATAATCTCATGACCAAAATCCCTTAACGTGAGTTTTCGTTCC
ACTGAGCGTCAGACCCCGTAGAAAAGATCAAAGGATCTTC
